>Addgene plasmid #111389 | pAAV-hSyn-DIO {ChETA-mRuby2}on-W3SL | depositor full sequence | sequence record 209250 | pAAV-hSyn-DIO {ChETA-mRuby2}on-W3SL sequence 5769 bps
CCTGCAGGCAGCTGCGCGCTCGCTCGCTCACTGAGGCCGCCCGGGCAAAGCCCGGGCGTCGGGCGACCTT
TGGTCGCCCGGCCTCAGTGAGCGAGCGAGCGCGCAGAGAGGGAGTGGCCAACTCCATCACTAGGGGTTCC
TGCGGCCGCACGCGTGTGTCTAGACTGCAGAGGGCCCTGCGTATGAGTGCAAGTGGGTTTTAGGACCAGG
ATGAGGCGGGGTGGGGGTGCCTACCTGACGACCGACCCCGACCCACTGGACAAGCACCCAACCCCCATTC
CCCAAATTGCGCATCCCCTATCAGAGAGGGGGAGGGGAAACAGGATGCGGCGAGGCGCGTGCGCACTGCC
AGCTTCAGCACCGCGGACAGTGCCTTCGCCCCCGCCTGGCGGCGCGCGCCACCGCCGCCTCAGCACTGAA
GGCGCGCTGACGTCACTCGCCGGTCCCCCGCAAACTCCCCTTCCCGGCCACCTTGGTCGCGTCCGCGCCG
CCGCCGGCCCAGCCGGACCGCACCACGCGAGGCGCGAGATAGGGGGGCACGGGCGCGACCATCTGCGCTG
CGGCGCCGGCGACTCAGCGCTGCCTCAGTCTGCGGTGGGCAGCGGAGGAGTCGTGTCGTGCCTGAGAGCG
CAGTCGAGAAGGTACCGGATCCTCTAGAGTCGACTCCGGAATAACTTCGTATAGGATACTTTATACGAAG
TTATGCAGAATGGTAGCTGGATTGTAGCTGCTATTAGCAATATGAAACCTCTTAATAACTTCGTATAGCA
TACATTATACGAAGTTATGGCGCGTAATTACTTGTACAGCTCGTCCATCCCACCACCAAGCCCGGCGAAC
TTGGCAACTGCGTGTTCGCGTTGTACTACGAACATTTCATTGTCACTTTCCTCTAACCTTTCCAGGCGGT
GATCAACGGCATGGATACCGGGCATCTTGATGTTCCCGACGGTCTTTTTTGACCTGTAAGTTGTTACGAA
AGAGCAAGACAGATGGCCACCACCATCAACTTTCAGTGCCATATGAGTGTATCCCCTCAGACCACCATCT
GCTGGATACATCATCTCTGTATTAGGCTCCCAACCCTTGGTCTTCTTCTGCATCACGGGACCATTGGAGG
GAAAGTTTACCCCTCTGACTTGGACGTGGTAAACGAGACAGCCATCCTCAAGGCTGGTGTCCTGCATGAC
GGTGACGACTCCACCATCTTCGTATCTCGTAACTCTTTCCCAAGTAAAACCCTCAGGAAAGGACTGTTTA
AAGAAATCAGGAATGCCTTTCGGGTACTTGATAAAAGTACGGCTGCCATACATGAACGACGTGGCAAGAA
TGTCAAAGGCAAATGGCAGGGGTCCTCCCTCGATGACTTTGATCCTCATGGTTTGAGTTCCCATGTACGG
ATTGCCTTCTCCTTCACCTGTGCATTTGAATTGGTGGCCGTTGACCGAACCTTCCATGACCACCTTCATA
CGCATATTTTCCTTGATCAGCTCTTCGCCCTTAGACACCATGGTGGCGGCCGCTGGCACGGCTCCGGCCT
CGGCTTCGTCTTCGACGAGAGTCTCGACCTCGATCTCCGTTCCGCCGATGTTCAGTTTGGTGGTTTTGCG
GATATCTCCGTGAATCAATATGTGCTCGTGGATCAGGACGCGCAGGTAGTGTCCCAACAACCCCCAACAA
TTTTTACTCATCAGATCAATAATCGTGTGACCTACGGTGGAGCCATAGACGCTCAGGACGCCAAAACCTT
CGGGCCCCAAAATGAAGAGAATTGGGAACATACCCCAGCTCACGAAAAACAGCCATGCCATGCCGGTCAC
GACCTGGCGGCACCGACCCTTTGGCACAGTATGATAACCCTCGATATATGCTTTGGCGGCGTGAAAAAAT
GTGTTCGCGCCATAGCACAATCCAAGACAAAAGAAGATGACTTTAACATAGCCGGTTGCCATGGCGCTGG
TAGCCCCCCACACGATAGTCCCGATGTCTGAGACAAGGAGTCCCATGGTTCTCCTGCTGTAGTCGTTGCT
CAGGCCGGTGAGGTTGCTCAGGCGGATAAGGATGACAGGACAAGTGAGCAGCCAGGTTGCATAGCGCAGC
CACTGCACCCGGTGTCCTGTGGCAAGGTAGAGCATAGAGGGATTCTTAAACTCAAAAAAGAACTCGAGAA
TCACCTTAACCATTTCAATGGCGCACACATAGATCTCCTCCCAGCCGCATGTAGATTTCCAGGTTTGGTA
GGCATAGAACATCAGCAGCAAAATGCTGAATCCTGCTGCAAGCCACTGCAGGACATTTGACGCGGTCTGA
GCGCCGTTCGTGCCGCGAGATTCAATCCATCCGGCACAGTAACATTGATCCTCAGGGACCAGGACGGACC
CGTTCACCACCACAGGATTAGTAACGAACAAAAGTTCGCGTCCGACGGCAGACAAAGCGCCGCCATAGTC
CATGGTGGCTAGCATAACTTCGTATAAAGTATCCTATACGAAGTTATTTGCCTTAACCCAGAAATTATCA
CTGTTATTCTTTAGAATGGTGCAAAGAATAACTTCGTATAATGTATGCTATACGAAGTTATGAATTCCGC
TCGAGATAATCAACCTCTGGATTACAAAATTTGTGAAAGATTGACTGGTATTCTTAACTATGTTGCTCCT
TTTACGCTATGTGGATACGCTGCTTTAATGCCTTTGTATCATGCTATTGCTTCCCGTATGGCTTTCATTT
TCTCCTCCTTGTATAAATCCTGGTTAGTTCTTGCCACGGCGGAACTCATCGCCGCCTGCCTTGCCCGCTG
CTGGACAGGGGCTCGGCTGTTGGGCACTGACAATTCCGTGGTGTTTATTTGTGAAATTTGTGATGCTATT
GCTTTATTTGTAACCATCTAGCTTTATTTGTGAAATTTGTGATGCTATTGCTTTATTTGTAACCATTATA
AGCTGCAATAAACAAGTTAACAACAACAATTGCATTCATTTTATGTTTCAGGTTCAGGGGGAGATGTGGG
AGGTTTTTTAAAGCGGCCGCAGGAACCCCTAGTGATGGAGTTGGCCACTCCCTCTCTGCGCGCTCGCTCG
CTCACTGAGGCCGGGCGACCAAAGGTCGCCCGACGCCCGGGCTTTGCCCGGGCGGCCTCAGTGAGCGAGC
GAGCGCGCAGCTGCCTGCAGGGGCGCCTGATGCGGTATTTTCTCCTTACGCATCTGTGCGGTATTTCACA
CCGCATA
[142 nt withheld, positions 3228-3369]
C
[141 nt withheld, positions 3371-3511]
CCTTTGACGTTGGAGTCCACGTTCTTT
[37 nt withheld, positions 3539-3575]
ACTCTATCTCGGGCTATTCTTTTGATTTATAAGGGATTTTGCCGATTTCGGTCTATTGGTTAAAAAATGA
GCTGATTTAACAAAAATTTAACGCGAATTTTAACAAAATATTAACGTTTACAATTTTATGGTGCACTCTC
AGTACAATCTGCTCTGATGCCGCATAGTTAAGCCAGCCCCGACACCCGCCAACACCCGCTGACGCGCCCT
GACGGGCTTGTCTGCTCCCGGCATCCGCTTACAGACAAGCTGTGACCGTCTCCGGGAGCTGCATGTGTCA
GAGGTTTTCACCGTCATCACCGAAACGCGCGAGACGAAAGGGCCTCGTGATACGCCTATTTTTATAGGTT
AATGTCATGATAATAATGGTTTCTTAGACGTCAGGTGGCACTTTTCGGGGAAATGTGCGCGGAACCCCTA
TTTGTTTATTTTTCTAAATACATTCAAATATGTATCCGCTCATGAGACAATAACCCTGATAAATGCTTCA
ATAATATTGAAAAAGGAAGAGTATGAGTATTCAACATTTCCGTGTCGCCCTTATTCCCTTTTTTGCGGCA
TTTTGCCTTCCTGTTTTTGCTCACCCAGAAACGCTGGTGAAAGTAAAAGATGCTGAAGATCAGTTGGGTG
CACGAGTGGGTTACATCGAACTGGATCTCAACAGCGGTAAGATCCTTGAGAGTTTTCGCCCCGAAGAACG
TTTTCCAATGATGAGCACTTTTAAAGTTCTGCTATGTGGCGCGGTATTATCCCGTATTGACGCCGGGCAA
GAGCAACTCGGTCGCCGCATACACTATTCTCAGAATGACTTGGTTGAGTACTCACCAGTCACAGAAAAGC
ATCTTACGGATGGCATGACAGTAAGAGAATTATGCAGTGCTGCCATAACCATGAGTGATAACACTGCGGC
CAACTTACTTCTGACAACGATCGGAGGACCGAAGGAGCTAACCGCTTTTTTGCACAACATGGGGGATCAT
GTAACTCGCCTTGATCGTTGGGAACCGGAGCTGAATGAAGCCATACCAAACGACGAGCGTGACACCACGA
TGCCTGTAGCAATGGCAACAACGTTGCGCAAACTATTAACTGGCGAACTACTTACTCTAGCTTCCCGGCA
ACAATTAATAGACTGGATGGAGGCGGATAAAGTTGCAGGACCACTTCTGCGCTCGGCCCTTCCGGCTGGC
TGGTTTATTGCTGATAAATCTGGAGCCGGTGAGCGTGGGTCTCGCGGTATCATTGCAGCACTGGGGCCAG
ATGGTAAGCCCTCCCGTATCGTAGTTATCTACACGACGGGGAGTCAGGCAACTATGGATGAACGAAATAG
ACAGATCGCTGAGATAGGTGCCTCACTGATTAAGCATTGGTAACTGTCAGACCAAGTTTACTCATATATA
CTTTAGATTGATTTAAAACTTCATTTTTAATTTAAAAGGATCTAGGTGAAGATCCTTTTTGATAATCTCA
TGACCAAAATCCCTTAACGTGAGTTTTCGTTCCACTGAGCGTCAGACCCCGTAGAAAAGATCAAAGGATC
TTCTTGAGATCCTTTTTTTCTGCGCGTAATCTGCTGCTTGCAAACAAAAAAACCACCGCTACCAGCGGTG
GTTTGTTTGCCGGATCAAGAGCTACCAACTCTTTTTCCGAAGGTAACTGGCTTCAGCAGAGCGCAGATAC
CAAATACTGTTCTTCTAGTGTAGCCGTAGTTAGGCCACCACTTCAAGAACTCTGTAGCACCGCCTACATA
CCTCGCTCTGCTAATCCTGTTACCAGTGGCTGCTGCCAGTGGCGATAAGTCGTGTCTTACCGGGTTGGAC
TCAAGACGATAGTTACCGGATAAGGCGCAGCGGTCGGGCTGAACGGGGGGTTCGTGCACACAGCCCAGCT
TGGAGCGAACGACCTACACCGAACTGAGATACCTACAGCGTGAGCTATGAGAAAGCGCCACGCTTCCCGA
AGGGAGAAAGGCGGACAGGTATCCGGTAAGCGGCAGGGTCGGAACAGGAGAGCGCACGAGGGAGCTTCCA
GGGGGAAACGCCTGGTATCTTTATAGTCCTGTCGGGTTTCGCCACCTCTGACTTGAGCGTCGATTTTTGT
GATGCTCGTCAGGGGGGCGGAGCCTATGGAAAAACGCCAGCAACGCGGCCTTTTTACGGTTCCTGGCCTT
TTGCTGGCCTTTTGCTCACATGTT
Features (pLannotate 1.2.2; 23 found; start..end, strand, type, name):
      1..141     -  repeat_region  AAV2 ITR: inverted terminal repeat of adeno-associated virus serotype 2 inverted
    186..633     +  promoter       hSyn promoter: human synapsin I promoter; confers neuron-specific expression (Kügler et al., 2003)
    647..664     +  misc_feature   MCS (fragment): pUC18/19 multiple cloning site
    671..704     +  protein_bind   lox2272: Cre-mediated recombination occurs in the 8-bp core sequence (GGATACTT). lox2272 sites are compatible with each other, but incompatible with loxP or loxN sites (Lee and Saito, 1988). Cre recombinase
    705..754     -  intron         β-globin intron (fragment): internally truncated intron from human β-globin
    755..788     +  protein_bind   loxP: Cre-mediated recombination occurs in the 8-bp core sequence (GCATACAT). Cre recombinase
    801..1511    -  CDS            mRuby2: mRuby2 is a basic (constitutively fluorescent) red fluorescent protein published in 2012, derived from Entacmaea quadricolor. It has moderate acid sensitivity.
   1527..2453    -  CDS            ChR2(H134R): H134R mutant of an N-terminal fragment of channelrhodopsin-2 from the alga Chlamydomonas reinhardtii (Nagel et al., 2005) blue light-activated cation channel
   2464..2497    -  protein_bind   lox2272: Cre-mediated recombination occurs in the 8-bp core sequence (GGATACTT). lox2272 sites are compatible with each other, but incompatible with loxP or loxN sites (Lee and Saito, 1988). Cre recombinase
   2498..2547    -  intron         β-globin intron (fragment): internally truncated intron from human β-globin
   2548..2581    -  protein_bind   loxP: Cre-mediated recombination occurs in the 8-bp core sequence (GCATACAT). Cre recombinase
   2598..2755    +  misc_feature   WPRE (fragment): woodchuck hepatitis virus posttranscriptional regulatory element
   2761..2845    +  misc_feature   WPRE (fragment): woodchuck hepatitis virus posttranscriptional regulatory element
   2844..2887    -  polyA_signal   SV40 poly(A) signal (fragment): SV40 polyadenylation signal
   2891..2958    -  polyA_signal   SV40 poly(A) signal (fragment): SV40 polyadenylation signal
   3031..3171    +  repeat_region  AAV2 ITR: inverted terminal repeat of adeno-associated virus serotype 2 inverted
   3176..3227    -  misc_feature   bom (fragment): basis of mobility region from pBR322
   3246..3701    +  rep_origin     f1 ori (sequence partly withheld): f1 bacteriophage origin of replication; arrow indicates direction of (+) strand synthesis
   3702..3751    -  misc_feature   bom (fragment): basis of mobility region from pBR322
   3853..3888    -  CDS            rop (fragment): Rop protein, which maintains plasmids at low copy number; rop
   3983..4087    +  promoter       AmpR promoter: bla
   4088..4948    +  CDS            AmpR: β-lactamase; bla; confers resistance to ampicillin, carbenicillin, and related antibiotics
   5119..5707    +  rep_origin     ori: high-copy-number ColE1/pMB1/pBR322/pUC origin of replication
