>Addgene plasmid #111389 | pAAV-hSyn-DIO {ChETA-mRuby2}on-W3SL | addgene full sequence | sequence record 212217 | Addgene NGS Result
CCTGCAGGCAGCTGCGCGCTCGCTCGCTCACTGAGGCCGCCCGGGCGTCGGGCGACCTTTGGTCGCCCGG
CCTCAGTGAGCGAGCGAGCGCGCAGAGAGGGAGTGGCCAACTCCATCACTAGGGGTTCCTGCGGCCGCAC
GCGTGTGTCTAGACTGCAGAGGGCCCTGCGTATGAGTGCAAGTGGGTTTTAGGACCAGGATGAGGCGGGG
TGGGGGTGCCTACCTGACGACCGACCCCGACCCACTGGACAAGCACCCAACCCCCATTCCCCAAATTGCG
CATCCCCTATCAGAGAGGGGGAGGGGAAACAGGATGCGGCGAGGCGCGTGCGCACTGCCAGCTTCAGCAC
CGCGGACAGTGCCTTCGCCCCCGCCTGGCGGCGCGCGCCACCGCCGCCTCAGCACTGAAGGCGCGCTGAC
GTCACTCGCCGGTCCCCCGCAAACTCCCCTTCCCGGCCACCTTGGTCGCGTCCGCGCCGCCGCCGGCCCA
GCCGGACCGCACCACGCGAGGCGCGAGATAGGGGGGCACGGGCGCGACCATCTGCGCTGCGGCGCCGGCG
ACTCAGCGCTGCCTCAGTCTGCGGTGGGCAGCGGAGGAGTCGTGTCGTGCCTGAGAGCGCAGTCGAGAAG
GTACCGGATCCTCTAGAGTCGACTCCGGAATAACTTCGTATAGGATACTTTATACGAAGTTATGCAGAAT
GGTAGCTGGATTGTAGCTGCTATTAGCAATATGAAACCTCTTAATAACTTCGTATAGCATACATTATACG
AAGTTATGGCGCGTAATTACTTGTACAGCTCGTCCATCCCACCACCAAGCCCGGCGAACTTGGCAACTGC
GTGTTCGCGTTGTACTACGAACATTTCATTGTCACTTTCCTCTAACCTTTCCAGGCGGTGATCAACGGCA
TGGATACCGGGCATCTTGATGTTCCCGACGGTCTTTTTTGACCTGTAAGTTGTTACGAAAGAGCAAGACA
GATGGCCACCACCATCAACTTTCAGTGCCATATGAGTGTATCCCCTCAGACCACCATCTGCTGGATACAT
CATCTCTGTATTAGGCTCCCAACCCTTGGTCTTCTTCTGCATCACGGGACCATTGGAGGGAAAGTTTACC
CCTCTGACTTGGACGTGGTAAACGAGACAGCCATCCTCAAGGCTGGTGTCCTGCATGACGGTGACGACTC
CACCATCTTCGTATCTCGTAACTCTTTCCCAAGTAAAACCCTCAGGAAAGGACTGTTTAAAGAAATCAGG
AATGCCTTTCGGGTACTTGATAAAAGTACGGCTGCCATACATGAACGACGTGGCAAGAATGTCAAAGGCA
AATGGCAGGGGTCCTCCCTCGATGACTTTGATCCTCATGGTTTGAGTTCCCATGTACGGATTGCCTTCTC
CTTCACCTGTGCATTTGAATTGGTGGCCGTTGACCGAACCTTCCATGACCACCTTCATACGCATATTTTC
CTTGATCAGCTCTTCGCCCTTAGACACCATGGTGGCGGCCGCTGGCACGGCTCCGGCCTCGGCTTCGTCT
TCGACGAGAGTCTCGACCTCGATCTCCGTTCCGCCGATGTTCAGTTTGGTGGTTTTGCGGATATCTCCGT
GAATCAATATGTGCTCGTGGATCAGGACGCGCAGGTAGTGTCCCAACAACCCCCAACAATTTTTACTCAT
CAGATCAATAATCGTGTGACCTACGGTGGAGCCATAGACGCTCAGGACGCCAAAACCTTCGGGCCCCAAA
ATGAAGAGAATTGGGAACATACCCCAGCTCACGAAAAACAGCCATGCCATGCCGGTCACGACCTGGCGGC
ACCGACCCTTTGGCACAGTATGATAACCCTCGATATATGCTTTGGCGGCGTGAAAAAATGTGTTCGCGCC
ATAGCACAATCCAAGACAAAAGAAGATGACTTTAACATAGCCGGTTGCCATGGCGCTGGTAGCCCCCCAC
ACGATAGTCCCGATGTCTGAGACAAGGAGTCCCATGGTTCTCCTGCTGTAGTCGTTGCTCAGGCCGGTGA
GGTTGCTCAGGCGGATAAGGATGACAGGACAAGTGAGCAGCCAGGTTGCATAGCGCAGCCACTGCACCCG
GTGTCCTGTGGCAAGGTAGAGCATAGAGGGATTCTTAAACTCAAAAAAGAACTCGAGAATCACCTTAACC
ATTTCAATGGCGCACACATAGATCTCCTCCCAGCCGCATGTAGATTTCCAGGTTTGGTAGGCATAGAACA
TCAGCAGCAAAATGCTGAATCCTGCTGCAAGCCACTGCAGGACATTTGACGCGGTCTGAGCGCCGTTCGT
GCCGCGAGATTCAATCCATCCGGCACAGTAACATTGATCCTCAGGGACCAGGACGGACCCGTTCACCACC
ACAGGATTAGTAACGAACAAAAGTTCGCGTCCGACGGCAGACAAAGCGCCGCCATAGTCCATGGTGGCTA
GCATAACTTCGTATAAAGTATCCTATACGAAGTTATTTGCCTTAACCCAGAAATTATCACTGTTATTCTT
TAGAATGGTGCAAAGAATAACTTCGTATAATGTATGCTATACGAAGTTATGAATTCCGCTCGAGATAATC
AACCTCTGGATTACAAAATTTGTGAAAGATTGACTGGTATTCTTAACTATGTTGCTCCTTTTACGCTATG
TGGATACGCTGCTTTAATGCCTTTGTATCATGCTATTGCTTCCCGTATGGCTTTCATTTTCTCCTCCTTG
TATAAATCCTGGTTAGTTCTTGCCACGGCGGAACTCATCGCCGCCTGCCTTGCCCGCTGCTGGACAGGGG
CTCGGCTGTTGGGCACTGACAATTCCGTGGTGTTTATTTGTGAAATTTGTGATGCTATTGCTTTATTTGT
AACCATCTAGCTTTATTTGTGAAATTTGTGATGCTATTGCTTTATTTGTAACCATTATAAGCTGCAATAA
ACAAGTTAACAACAACAATTGCATTCATTTTATGTTTCAGGTTCAGGGGGAGATGTGGGAGGTTTTTTAA
AGCGGCCGCAGGAACCCCTAGTGATGGAGTTGGCCACTCCCTCTCTGCGCGCTCGCTCGCTCACTGAGGC
CGGGCGACCAAAGGTCGCCCGACGCCCGGGCTTTGCCCGGGCGGCCTCAGTGAGCGAGCGAGCGCGCAGC
TGCCTGCAGGGGCGCCTGATGCGGTATTTTCTCCTTACGCATCTGTGCGGTATTTCACACCGCATA
[95 nt withheld, positions 3217-3311]
T
[46 nt withheld, positions 3313-3358]
C
[141 nt withheld, positions 3360-3500]
CCTTTGACGTTGGAGTCCACGTTCTTT
[37 nt withheld, positions 3528-3564]
ACTCTATCTCGGGCTATTCTTTTGATTTATAAGGGATTTTGCCGATTTCGGTCTATTGGTTAAAAAATGA
GCTGATTTAACAAAAATTTAACGCGAATTTTAACAAAATATTAACGTTTACAATTTTATGGTGCACTCTC
AGTACAATCTGCTCTGATGCCGCATAGTTAAGCCAGCCCCGACACCCGCCAACACCCGCTGACGCGCCCT
GACGGGCTTGTCTGCTCCCGGCATCCGCTTACAGACAAGCTGTGACCGTCTCCGGGAGCTGCATGTGTCA
GAGGTTTTCACCGTCATCACCGAAACGCGCGAGACGAAAGGGCCTCGTGATACGCCTATTTTTATAGGTT
AATGTCATGATAATAATGGTTTCTTAGACGTCAGGTGGCACTTTTCGGGGAAATGTGCGCGGAACCCCTA
TTTGTTTATTTTTCTAAATACATTCAAATATGTATCCGCTCATGAGACAATAACCCTGATAAATGCTTCA
ATAATATTGAAAAAGGAAGAGTATGAGTATTCAACATTTCCGTGTCGCCCTTATTCCCTTTTTTGCGGCA
TTTTGCCTTCCTGTTTTTGCTCACCCAGAAACGCTGGTGAAAGTAAAAGATGCTGAAGATCAGTTGGGTG
CACGAGTGGGTTACATCGAACTGGATCTCAACAGCGGTAAGATCCTTGAGAGTTTTCGCCCCGAAGAACG
TTTTCCAATGATGAGCACTTTTAAAGTTCTGCTATGTGGCGCGGTATTATCCCGTATTGACGCCGGGCAA
GAGCAACTCGGTCGCCGCATACACTATTCTCAGAATGACTTGGTTGAGTACTCACCAGTCACAGAAAAGC
ATCTTACGGATGGCATGACAGTAAGAGAATTATGCAGTGCTGCCATAACCATGAGTGATAACACTGCGGC
CAACTTACTTCTGACAACGATCGGAGGACCGAAGGAGCTAACCGCTTTTTTGCACAACATGGGGGATCAT
GTAACTCGCCTTGATCGTTGGGAACCGGAGCTGAATGAAGCCATACCAAACGACGAGCGTGACACCACGA
TGCCTGTAGCAATGGCAACAACGTTGCGCAAACTATTAACTGGCGAACTACTTACTCTAGCTTCCCGGCA
ACAATTAATAGACTGGATGGAGGCGGATAAAGTTGCAGGACCACTTCTGCGCTCGGCCCTTCCGGCTGGC
TGGTTTATTGCTGATAAATCTGGAGCCGGTGAGCGTGGGTCTCGCGGTATCATTGCAGCACTGGGGCCAG
ATGGTAAGCCCTCCCGTATCGTAGTTATCTACACGACGGGGAGTCAGGCAACTATGGATGAACGAAATAG
ACAGATCGCTGAGATAGGTGCCTCACTGATTAAGCATTGGTAACTGTCAGACCAAGTTTACTCATATATA
CTTTAGATTGATTTAAAACTTCATTTTTAATTTAAAAGGATCTAGGTGAAGATCCTTTTTGATAATCTCA
TGACCAAAATCCCTTAACGTGAGTTTTCGTTCCACTGAGCGTCAGACCCCGTAGAAAAGATCAAAGGATC
TTCTTGAGATCCTTTTTTTCTGCGCGTAATCTGCTGCTTGCAAACAAAAAAACCACCGCTACCAGCGGTG
GTTTGTTTGCCGGATCAAGAGCTACCAACTCTTTTTCCGAAGGTAACTGGCTTCAGCAGAGCGCAGATAC
CAAATACTGTTCTTCTAGTGTAGCCGTAGTTAGGCCACCACTTCAAGAACTCTGTAGCACCGCCTACATA
CCTCGCTCTGCTAATCCTGTTACCAGTGGCTGCTGCCAGTGGCGATAAGTCGTGTCTTACCGGGTTGGAC
TCAAGACGATAGTTACCGGATAAGGCGCAGCGGTCGGGCTGAACGGGGGGTTCGTGCACACAGCCCAGCT
TGGAGCGAACGACCTACACCGAACTGAGATACCTACAGCGTGAGCTATGAGAAAGCGCCACGCTTCCCGA
AGGGAGAAAGGCGGACAGGTATCCGGTAAGCGGCAGGGTCGGAACAGGAGAGCGCACGAGGGAGCTTCCA
GGGGGAAACGCCTGGTATCTTTATAGTCCTGTCGGGTTTCGCCACCTCTGACTTGAGCGTCGATTTTTGT
GATGCTCGTCAGGGGGGCGGAGCCTATGGAAAAACGCCAGCAACGCGGCCTTTTTACGGTTCCTGGCCTT
TTGCTGGCCTTTTGCTCACATGT
Features (pLannotate 1.2.2; 24 found; start..end, strand, type, name):
     12..39      +  repeat_region  AAV2 ITR (fragment): inverted terminal repeat of adeno-associated virus serotype 2 inverted
     68..95      +  repeat_region  AAV2 ITR (fragment): inverted terminal repeat of adeno-associated virus serotype 2 inverted
    175..622     +  promoter       hSyn promoter: human synapsin I promoter; confers neuron-specific expression (Kügler et al., 2003)
    636..653     +  misc_feature   MCS (fragment): pUC18/19 multiple cloning site
    660..693     +  protein_bind   lox2272: Cre-mediated recombination occurs in the 8-bp core sequence (GGATACTT). lox2272 sites are compatible with each other, but incompatible with loxP or loxN sites (Lee and Saito, 1988). Cre recombinase
    694..743     -  intron         β-globin intron (fragment): internally truncated intron from human β-globin
    744..777     +  protein_bind   loxP: Cre-mediated recombination occurs in the 8-bp core sequence (GCATACAT). Cre recombinase
    790..1500    -  CDS            mRuby2: mRuby2 is a basic (constitutively fluorescent) red fluorescent protein published in 2012, derived from Entacmaea quadricolor. It has moderate acid sensitivity.
   1516..2442    -  CDS            ChR2(H134R): H134R mutant of an N-terminal fragment of channelrhodopsin-2 from the alga Chlamydomonas reinhardtii (Nagel et al., 2005) blue light-activated cation channel
   2453..2486    -  protein_bind   lox2272: Cre-mediated recombination occurs in the 8-bp core sequence (GGATACTT). lox2272 sites are compatible with each other, but incompatible with loxP or loxN sites (Lee and Saito, 1988). Cre recombinase
   2487..2536    -  intron         β-globin intron (fragment): internally truncated intron from human β-globin
   2537..2570    -  protein_bind   loxP: Cre-mediated recombination occurs in the 8-bp core sequence (GCATACAT). Cre recombinase
   2587..2744    +  misc_feature   WPRE (fragment): woodchuck hepatitis virus posttranscriptional regulatory element
   2750..2834    +  misc_feature   WPRE (fragment): woodchuck hepatitis virus posttranscriptional regulatory element
   2833..2876    -  polyA_signal   SV40 poly(A) signal (fragment): SV40 polyadenylation signal
   2880..2947    -  polyA_signal   SV40 poly(A) signal (fragment): SV40 polyadenylation signal
   3020..3160    +  repeat_region  AAV2 ITR: inverted terminal repeat of adeno-associated virus serotype 2 inverted
   3165..3216    -  misc_feature   bom (fragment): basis of mobility region from pBR322
   3235..3690    +  rep_origin     f1 ori (sequence partly withheld): f1 bacteriophage origin of replication; arrow indicates direction of (+) strand synthesis
   3691..3740    -  misc_feature   bom (fragment): basis of mobility region from pBR322
   3842..3877    -  CDS            rop (fragment): Rop protein, which maintains plasmids at low copy number; rop
   3972..4076    +  promoter       AmpR promoter: bla
   4077..4937    +  CDS            AmpR: β-lactamase; bla; confers resistance to ampicillin, carbenicillin, and related antibiotics
   5108..5696    +  rep_origin     ori: high-copy-number ColE1/pMB1/pBR322/pUC origin of replication
