[The description below was written by a language model from this plasmid's Addgene catalogue record and pLannotate feature annotations shown in this document.]
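Description:
pAAV-hSyn-DIO {ChETA-mRuby2}on-W3SL is an AAV transfer plasmid for Cre-dependent, neuron-restricted expression of an optogenetic activator in mammalian cells. It is built on a pAAV backbone with AAV2 inverted terminal repeats flanking the expression cassette, so that the sequence between them can be packaged into recombinant AAV particles. In bacteria it is maintained through a high-copy ColE1/pUC-type origin and selected with ampicillin via the β-lactamase gene; an f1 phage origin is also present. The depositor's sequence (5,769 bp) shows two complete ITRs. The repository's sequencing result is slightly shorter and annotates only fragments of the left ITR, a discrepancy that may reflect either the difficulty of reading these structured repeats or a partial deletion.

The payload is driven by the human synapsin I promoter, which confers neuron-specific expression. Downstream lies a double-floxed inverted (DIO) cassette: ChETA, a channelrhodopsin-2 variant carrying E123T and H134R (the automated annotation recognises it only as ChR2(H134R)), fused at its C terminus to the red fluorescent protein mRuby2. This open reading frame sits in antisense orientation between pairs of oppositely oriented lox2272 and loxP sites. Without Cre no functional transcript is produced. Cre inverts the cassette and then excises one site of each pair, locking the coding sequence in the sense orientation ("Cre-ON").

The 3′ end carries W3SL, a compact cassette combining a shortened WPRE, an upstream element and the SV40 late polyadenylation signal. According to the record, it frees about 0.7 kb of packaging capacity while matching the expression of conventional WPRE-polyA cassettes. The construct is intended for blue-light activation and red fluorescent labelling of Cre-defined neuronal populations.
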