Addgene plasmid #111389: pAAV-hSyn-DIO {ChETA-mRuby2}on-W3SL
Purpose: AAV vector with hSynapsin promoter, Cre-ON ChETA-mRuby2 (for optogenetic activation), and W3SL regulatory cassette (for maximize cloning capacity)
Depositing lab: Adam Kepecs. Depositing organization: Cold Spring Harbor Laboratory. Publication: A Viral Receptor Complementation Strategy to Overcome CAV-2 Tropism for Efficient Retrograde Targeting of Neurons. Li SJ, Vaughan A, Sturgill JF, Kepecs A. Neuron. 2018 Jun 6;98(5):905-917.e5. doi: 10.1016/j.neuron.2018.05.028. PubMed 29879392.
Backbone
  Vector backbone: pAAV
  Backbone size w/o insert (bp): 4116
  Total vector size (bp): 5769
  Vector type: Mammalian Expression, AAV
Growth in bacteria
  Bacterial resistance: Ampicillin, 100 μg/mL
  Growth temperature: 30°C
  Growth strain: NEB Stable
  Growth instructions: Stbl3
  Copy number: High Copy
Gene/Insert 1
  Gene/Insert name: ChETA-mRuby2 (alt name: hChR2(E123T/H134R)-mRuby2)
  Species: Synthetic
  Insert size (bp): 1653
  Promoter: hSynapsin
  Tag / fusion protein: mRuby2 (C terminal on insert)
  Cloning method: Restriction Enzyme; 5′ cloning site AscI (not destroyed); 3′ cloning site NheI (not destroyed)
  Sequencing primers: 5′ CCAAATTGCGCATCCCCTATC; 3′ GCAGCGTATCCACATAGCG
Gene/Insert 2
  Gene/Insert name: W3SL
  Species: Synthetic
  Insert size (bp): 427
  Mutation: W3SL is built from a shortened WPRE, an upstream element and SV40 late polyadenylation signal (Choi et al., 2014). This W3SL cassette allows 0.7 kb additional cloning capacity and shows comparable expression efficiency with conventional WPRE-polyA cassettes.
  Cloning method: Restriction Enzyme; 5′ cloning site EcoRI (not destroyed); 3′ cloning site PciI (not destroyed)
  Sequencing primers: 5′ tgttgctccttttacgctatg; 3′ CCAGTTTGGAACAAGAGTCCAC
Resource information
  A portion of this plasmid was derived from a plasmid made by: Backbone comes from plasmid pAAV-Ef1a-DIO-{ChETA-EYFP} (Addgene, Plasmid #26968); W3SL cassette comes from plasmid pAAV-CW3SL-EGFP (Addgene, Plasmid #61463).
Terms and licenses: Academic/Nonprofit Terms; Industry Terms: Not Available to Industry
How to cite: pAAV-hSyn-DIO {ChETA-mRuby2}on-W3SL was a gift from Adam Kepecs (Addgene plasmid # 111389 ; http://n2t.net/addgene:111389 ; RRID:Addgene_111389)
